Addgene plasmid #152916: pGBW-m4134142
Purpose: Mammalian expression plasmid for SARS-CoV-2 ORF8 protein
Depositing lab: Ginkgo Bioworks & Benjie Chen. Depositing organization: Ginkgo Bioworks.
Backbone
  Vector backbone: pTwist_CMV_Hygro_6
  Backbone size w/o insert (bp): 6525
  Vector type: Mammalian Expression
  Selectable markers: Hygromycin
Growth in bacteria
  Bacterial resistance: Ampicillin, 100 μg/mL
  Growth temperature: 37°C
  Growth strain: DH5alpha
  Copy number: High Copy
Gene/Insert
  Gene/Insert name: SARS-CoV-2 ORF8 protein
  Species: Severe acute respiratory syndrome coronavirus 2
  Insert size (bp): 359
  Mutation: wt
  Entrez Gene: ORF8 (a.k.a. GU280_gp09)
  Promoter: CMV
  Tag / fusion protein: Cleavable TEV;TapTag (C terminal on backbone)
  Cloning method: Unknown
Resource information
  A portion of this plasmid was derived from a plasmid made by: GinkgoBioworks
Depositor comments: NCBI reference sequence: YP_009724396.1
How to cite: pGBW-m4134142 was a gift from Ginkgo Bioworks & Benjie Chen (Addgene plasmid # 152916 ; http://n2t.net/addgene:152916 ; RRID:Addgene_152916)
