[The description below was written by a language model from this plasmid's Addgene catalogue record and pLannotate feature annotations shown in this document.]
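Description:
pGBW-m4134142 is a mammalian expression plasmid carrying the wild-type SARS-CoV-2 ORF8 coding sequence in the pTwist_CMV_Hygro_6 backbone. It is maintained in E. coli through a high-copy ColE1/pUC-type origin and an ampicillin resistance gene (β-lactamase). For selection in mammalian cells it carries a separate cassette in which the human ubiquitin C promoter drives hygromycin B phosphotransferase, followed by a synthetic polyadenylation signal. The full depositor sequence is about 7.5 kb.

The ORF8 open reading frame sits immediately downstream of the CMV immediate-early enhancer and promoter elements, which wrap around the origin of the circular map. It is fused at its C terminus to a backbone-encoded tag that the record describes as a TEV-cleavable "TapTag". The feature table supports this reading. Downstream of ORF8 it annotates a short fragment matching myosin light chain kinase 2, which is typical of a calmodulin-binding peptide, and then a fragment of Staphylococcus aureus protein A containing immunoglobulin-binding domains. Together these resemble a classical tandem affinity purification tag, in which IgG capture, TEV protease release and a second calmodulin-binding step allow two-stage purification. The TEV site itself is not annotated separately. Transcription ends at an SV40 polyadenylation signal. The expression unit is bracketed by β-globin insulator elements and by bacterial and T7 terminators, which help isolate it from neighbouring transcription.

The design suits transient or hygromycin-selected stable expression of tagged ORF8, an accessory protein implicated in modulating host immune responses. The tag would lend itself to affinity purification and to the study of interacting host proteins, although the record states the purpose only as mammalian expression.
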