Features (pLannotate 1.2.2; 21 found; start..end, strand, type, name):
      5..367     +  CDS            NS8_SARS2: Experimental evidence at protein level: Swiss-Prot protein existence level 1. Plays a role in modulating host immune response (PubMed:31986261). Binds to IL17RA receptor, leading to IL17 pathway activation and an increased secretion of pro-inflammatory factors. Contributes to cytokine storm during COVID-19 infection. From Severe acute respiratory syndrome coronavirus 2 (2019-nCoV) (SARS-CoV-2).
    422..499     +  CDS            MYLK2 (fragment): MYLK2_HUMAN - Experimental evidence at protein level: Swiss-Prot protein existence level 1. Implicated in the level of global muscle contraction and cardiac function. Phosphorylates a specific serine in the N-terminus of a myosin light chain. From Homo sapiens (Human).
    581..931     +  CDS            spa (fragment): SPA_STAAU - Experimental evidence at protein level: Swiss-Prot protein existence level 1. Plays a role in the inhibition of the host innate and adaptive immune responses. Possesses five immunoglobulin-binding domains that capture both the fragment crystallizable region (Fc region) and the Fab region (part of Ig that identifies antigen) of immunoglobulins (By similarity). In turn, Staphylococcus aureus is protected from phagocytic killing via inhibition of Ig Fc region. In addition, the host elicited B-cell response is prevented due to a decrease of antibody-secreting cell proliferation that en
   1012..1133    -  polyA_signal   SV40 poly(A) signal: SV40 polyadenylation signal
   1156..1225    -  CDS            large T antigen (fragment): large T antigen from SV40 (simian virus 40)
   1248..1294    +  terminator     T7 terminator: transcription terminator for bacteriophage T7 RNA polymerase
   1324..1460    +  terminator     rrnG terminator: transcription terminator from the E. coli ribosomal RNA rrnG operon (Albrechtsen et al., 1991)
   1505..1576    +  misc_feature   3' β-globin insulator: insulator downstream of the human β-globin locus (Farrell et al., 2002)
   1802..2390    -  rep_origin     ori: high-copy-number ColE1/pMB1/pBR322/pUC origin of replication
   2562..2626    -  CDS            bla(M) (fragment): β-lactamase lacking the signal sequence; bla(M); allows cytosolic expression of β-lactamase
   2890..4099    +  promoter       UbC promoter: human ubiquitin C promoter
   4109..5130    +  CDS            HygR (fragment): hygromycin B phosphotransferase confers resistance to hygromycin
   5158..5206    +  polyA_signal   poly(A) signal: synthetic polyadenylation signal
   5472..6332    +  CDS            AmpR: β-lactamase; bla; confers resistance to ampicillin, carbenicillin, and related antibiotics
   6345..6481    +  terminator     rrnG terminator: transcription terminator from the E. coli ribosomal RNA rrnG operon (Albrechtsen et al., 1991)
   6626..6697    +  misc_feature   5' β-globin insulator: insulator upstream of the human β-globin locus (Farrell et al., 2002)
   6702..6748    -  terminator     T7 terminator: transcription terminator for bacteriophage T7 RNA polymerase
   6766..6814    -  polyA_signal   poly(A) signal: synthetic polyadenylation signal
   6895..7198    +  enhancer       CMV enhancer: human cytomegalovirus immediate early enhancer
   7271..7288    -  promoter       CMV promoter (fragment): human cytomegalovirus (CMV) immediate early promoter
   7351..7402    +  promoter       CMVd2 promoter: truncated human cytomegalovirus (CMV) immediate early promoter that yields moderately reduced expression relative to the full-length promoter
>Addgene plasmid #152916 | pGBW-m4134142 | depositor full sequence | sequence record 295928 | Full Sequence
CACCATGAAATTTCTTGTTTTCTTAGGAATCATCACAACTGTAGCTGCATTTCACCAAGAATGTAGTTTA
CAGTCATGTACTCAACATCAACCATATGTAGTTGATGACCCGTGTCCTATTCACTTCTATTCTAAATGGT
ATATTAGAGTAGGAGCTAGAAAATCAGCACCTTTAATTGAATTGTGCGTGGATGAGGCTGGTTCTAAATC
ACCCATTCAGTACATCGATATCGGTAATTATACAGTTTCCTGTTTACCTTTTACAATTAATTGCCAGGAA
CCTAAATTGGGTAGTCTTGTAGTGCGTTGTTCGTTCTATGAAGACTTTTTAGAGTATCATGACGTTCGTG
TTGTTTTAGATTTCATCGAAAACCTTTACTTTCAGTCGGGACGGCGAATCCCGGGGCTGATAAATCCCTG
GAAAAGGAGATGGAAGAAGAACTTTATTGCAGTGTCTGCGGCTAACCGGTTCAAAAAGATCAGTTCAAGC
GGCGCCCTAGATTACGACATTCCTACGACCGCCTCCGAGAATCTCTATTTCCAGGGTGAATTTGGCTTGG
CACAACATGACGAGGCCGTCGATAACAAGTTTAATAAAGAACAGCAGAACGCTTTCTATGAGATCCTTCA
CTTACCAAATCTGAACGAAGAGCAACGCAACGCTTTCATTCAGAGCCTGAAAGACGATCCCTCGCAGTCT
GCAAATCTCCTGGCCGAAGCCAAGAAGCTGAATGACGCACAGGCTCCAAAAGTTGATAACAAGTTTAACA
AGGAGCAGCAGAATGCTTTCTACGAGATATTGCACCTTCCTAATCTGAATGAGGAACAAAGAAATGCATT
TATCCAGTCCCTAAAAGACGATCCATCACAGAGTGCCAACCTGCTTGCGGAAGCCAAAAAGCTCAATGAT
GCCCAGGCCCCGAAAGTAGACGCGAACCATCAATAAGGATCCGCAGGCCTCTGCTAGCTTGACTGACTGA
GATACAGCGTACCTTCAGCTCACAGACATGATAAGATACATTGATGAGTTTGGACAAACCACAACTAGAA
TGCAGTGAAAAAAATGCTTTATTTGTGAAATTTGTGATGCTATTGCTTTATTTGTAACCATTATAAGCTG
CAATAAACAAGTTAACAACAACAATTGCATTCATTTTATGTTTCAGGTTCAGGGGGAGGTGTGGGAGGTT
TTTTAAAGCAAGTAAAACCTCTACAAATGTGGTATTGGCCCATCTCTATCGGTATCGTAGCATAACCCCT
TGGGGCCTCTAAACGGGTCTTGAGGGGTTTTTTGTGCCCCTCGGGCCGGATTGCTATCTACCGGCATTGG
CGCAGAAAAAAATGCCTGATGCGACGCTGCGCGTCTTATACTCCCACATATGCCAGATTCAGCAACGGAT
ACGGCTTCCCCAACTTGCCCACTTCCATACGTGTCCTCCTTACCAGAAATTTATCCTTAAGGTCGTCAGC
TATCCTGCAGGCGATCTCTCGATTTCGATCAAGACATTCCTTTAATGGTCTTTTCTGGACACCACTAGGG
GTCAGAAGTAGTTCATCAAACTTTCTTCCCTCCCTAATCTCATTGGTTACCTTGGGCTATCGAAACTTAA
TTAACCAGTCAAGTCAGCTACTTGGCGAGATCGACTTGTCTGGGTTTCGACTACGCTCAGAATTGCGTCA
GTCAAGTTCGATCTGGTCCTTGCTATTGCACCCGTTCTCCGATTACGAGTTTCATTTAAATCATGTGAGC
AAAAGGCCAGCAAAAGGCCAGGAACCGTAAAAAGGCCGCGTTGCTGGCGTTTTTCCATAGGCTCCGCCCC
CCTGACGAGCATCACAAAAATCGACGCTCAAGTCAGAGGTGGCGAAACCCGACAGGACTATAAAGATACC
AGGCGTTTCCCCCTGGAAGCTCCCTCGTGCGCTCTCCTGTTCCGACCCTGCCGCTTACCGGATACCTGTC
CGCCTTTCTCCCTTCGGGAAGCGTGGCGCTTTCTCATAGCTCACGCTGTAGGTATCTCAGTTCGGTGTAG
GTCGTTCGCTCCAAGCTGGGCTGTGTGCACGAACCCCCCGTTCAGCCCGACCGCTGCGCCTTATCCGGTA
ACTATCGTCTTGAGTCCAACCCGGTAAGACACGACTTATCGCCACTGGCAGCAGCCACTGGTAACAGGAT
TAGCAGAGCGAGGTATGTAGGCGGTGCTACAGAGTTCTTGAAGTGGTGGCCTAACTACGGCTACACTAGA
AGAACAGTATTTGGTATCTGCGCTCTGCTGAAGCCAGTTACCTTCGGAAAAAGAGTTGGTAGCTCTTGAT
CCGGCAAACAAACCACCGCTGGTAGCGGTGGTTTTTTTGTTTGCAAGCAGCAGATTACGCGCAGAAAAAA
AGGATCTCAAGAAGATCCTTTGATCTTTTCTACGGGGTCTGACGCTCAGTGGAACGAAAACTCACGTTAA
GGGATTTTGGTCATGAGATTATCAAAAAGGATCTTCACCTAGATCCTTTTAAATTAAAAATGAAGTTTTA
AATCAATCTAAAGTATATATGAGTAAACTTGGTCTGACAGTTACCAATGCTTAATCAGTGAGGCACCTAT
CTCAGCGATCTGTCTATTTCGTTCATCCATAGTTGCATTTAAATTTCCGAACTCTCCAAGGCCCTCGTCG
GAAAATCTTCAAACCTTTCGTCCGATCCATCTTGCAGGCTACCTCTCGAACGAACTATCGCAAGTCTCTT
GGCCGGCCTTGCGCCTTGGCTATTGCTTGGCAGCGCCTATCGCCAGGTATTACTCCAATCCCGAATATCC
GAGATCGGGATCACCCGAGAGAAGTTCAACCTACATCCTCAATCCCGATCTATCCGAGATCCGAGGAATA
TCGAAATCGGGGCGCGCCTGGCCTCCGCGCCGGGTTTTGGCGCCTCCCGCGGGCGCCCCCCTCGTCACGG
CGAGCGCTGCCACGTCAGACGAAGGGCGCAGGAGCGTCCTGATCCTTCCGCCCGGACGCTCAGGACAGCG
GCCCGCTGCTCATAAGACTCGGCCTTAGAACCCCAGTATCAGCAGAAGGACATTTTAGGACGGGACTTGG
GTGACTCTAGGGCACTGGTTTTCTTTCCAGAGAGCGGAACAGGCGAGGAAAAGTAGTCCCTTCTCGGCGA
TTCTGCGGAGGGATCTCCGTGGGGCGGTGAACGCCGATGATTATATAAGGACGCGCCGGGTGTGGCACAG
CTAGTTCCGTCGCAGCCGGGATTTGGGTCGCGGTTCTTGTTTGTGGATCGCTGTGATCGTCACTTGGTGA
GTAGCGGGCTGCTGGGCTGGCCGGGGCTTTCGTGGCCGCCGGGCCGCTCGGTGGGACGGAAGCGTGTGGA
GAGACCGCCAAGGGCTGTAGTCTGGGTCCGCGAGCAAGGTTGCCCTGAACTGGGGGTTGGGGGGAGCGCA
GCAAAATGGCGGCTGTTCCCGAGTCTTGAATGGAAGACGCTTGTGAGGCGGGCTGTGAGGTCGTTGAAAC
AAGGTGGGGGGCATGGTGGGCGGCAAGAACCCAAGGTCTTGAGCCCTTCGCTAATGCGGGAAAGCTCTTA
TTCGGGTGAGATGGGCTGGGCACCATCTGGGGACCCTGACGTGAAGTTTGTCACTGACTGGAGAACTCGG
TTTGTCGTCTGTTGCGGGGGCGGCAGTTATGGCGGTGCCGTTGGGCAGTGCACCCGTACCTTTGGGAGCG
CGCGCCCTCGTCGTGTCGTGACGTCACCCGTTCTGTTGGCTTATAATGCAGGGTGGGGCCACCTGCCGGT
AGGTGTGCGGTAGGCTTTTCTCCGTCGCAGGACGCAGGGTTCGGGCCTAGGGTAGGCTCTCCTGAATCGA
CAGGCGCCGGACCTCTGGTGAGGGGAGGGATAAGTGAGGCGTCAGTTTCTTTGGTCGGTTTTATGTACCT
ATCTTCTTAAGTAGCTGAAGCTCCGGTTTTGAACTATGCGCTCGGGGTTGGCGAGTGTGTTTTGTGAAGT
TTTTTAGGCACCTTTTGAAATGTAATCATTTGGGTCAATATGTAATTTTCAGTGTTAGACTTGTAAATTG
TCCGCTAAATTCTGGCCGTTTTTGGCTTTTTTGTTAGACAACATGGGTAAAAAGCCTGAACTCACCGCGA
CGTCTGTCGAGAAGTTTCTGATCGAAAAGTTCGACAGCGTCTCCGACCTGATGCAGCTCTCGGAGGGCGA
AGAATCTCGTGCTTTCAGCTTCGATGTAGGAGGGCGTGGATATGTCCTGCGGGTAAATAGCTGCGCCGAT
GGTTTCTACAAAGATCGTTATGTTTATCGGCACTTTGCATCCGCCGCGCTCCCGATTCCGGAAGTGCTTG
ACATTGGGGAGTTCAGCGAGAGCCTGACCTATTGCATCTCCCGCCGTGCACAGGGTGTCACGTTGCAAGA
CCTGCCTGAAACCGAACTGCCCGCTGTTCTGCAGCCGGTCGCGGAGGCAATGGATGCCATCGCTGCCGCC
GATCTTAGCCAGACGAGCGGGTTCGGCCCATTCGGACCGCAAGGAATCGGTCAATACACTACATGGCGTG
ATTTCATATGCGCGATTGCTGATCCCCATGTGTATCACTGGCAAACTGTGATGGACGACACCGTCAGTGC
GTCCGTCGCGCAGGCTCTCGATGAGCTGATGCTTTGGGCCGAGGACTGCCCCGAAGTCCGGCACCTCGTG
CACGCGGATTTCGGCTCCAACAATGTCCTGACGGACAATGGCCGCATAACAGCGGTCATTGACTGGAGCG
AGGCGATGTTCGGGGATTCCCAATACGAGGTCGCCAACATCTTCTTCTGGAGGCCGTGGTTGGCTTGTAT
GGAGCAGCAGACGCGCTACTTCGAGCGGAGGCATCCGGAGCTTGCAGGATCGCCCCGGCTCCGGGCGTAT
ATGCTCCGCATTGGTCTTGACCAACTCTATCAGAGCTTGGTTGACGGCAATTTCGATGATGCAGCTTGGG
CGCAGGGTCGATGCGACGCAATCGTCCGATCCGGAGCCGGGACTGTCGGGCGTACACAAATCGCCCGCAG
AAGCGCCGCCGTCTGGACCGATGGCTGTGTAGAAGTACTCGCCGATAGTGGAAACCGACGCCCCAGCACT
CGTCCGAGGGCAAAGGAATAAGCTAGTATGTAAGCCTAGTCTTAGATAATAAAATCGCTATCCATCGAAG
ATGGATGTGTGTTGGTTTTTTGTGTGTGTAACGCTAGGCGCGCCTGGTGTACCGAGAACGATCCTCTCAG
TGCGAGTCTCGACGATCCATATCGTTGCTTGGCAGTCAGCCAGTCGGAATCCAGCTTGGGACCCAGGAAG
TCCAATCGTCAGATATTGTACTCAAGCCTGGTCACGGCAGCGTACCGATCTGTTTAAACCTAGATATTGA
TAGTCTGATCGGTCAACGTATAATCGAGTCCTAGCTTTTGCAAACATCTATCAAGAGACAGGATCAGCAG
GAGGCTTTCGCATGAGTATTCAACATTTCCGTGTCGCCCTTATTCCCTTTTTTGCGGCATTTTGCCTTCC
TGTTTTTGCTCACCCAGAAACGCTGGTGAAAGTAAAAGATGCTGAAGATCAGTTGGGTGCGCGAGTGGGT
TACATCGAACTGGATCTCAACAGCGGTAAGATCCTTGAGAGTTTTCGCCCCGAAGAACGCTTTCCAATGA
TGAGCACTTTTAAAGTTCTGCTATGTGGCGCGGTATTATCCCGTATTGACGCCGGGCAAGAGCAACTCGG
TCGCCGCATACACTATTCTCAGAATGACTTGGTTGAGTATTCACCAGTCACAGAAAAGCATCTTACGGAT
GGCATGACAGTAAGAGAATTATGCAGTGCTGCCATAACCATGAGTGATAACACTGCGGCCAACTTACTTC
TGACAACGATTGGAGGACCGAAGGAGCTAACCGCTTTTTTGCACAACATGGGGGATCATGTAACTCGCCT
TGATCGTTGGGAACCGGAGCTGAATGAAGCCATACCAAACGACGAGCGTGACACCACGATGCCTGTAGCA
ATGGCAACAACCTTGCGTAAACTATTAACTGGCGAACTACTTACTCTAGCTTCCCGGCAACAGTTGATAG
ACTGGATGGAGGCGGATAAAGTTGCAGGACCACTTCTGCGCTCGGCCCTTCCGGCTGGCTGGTTTATTGC
TGATAAATCTGGAGCCGGTGAGCGTGGGTCTCGCGGTATCATTGCAGCACTGGGGCCAGATGGTAAGCCC
TCCCGTATCGTAGTTATCTACACGACGGGGAGTCAGGCAACTATGGATGAACGAAATAGACAGATCGCTG
AGATAGGTGCCTCACTGATTAAGCATTGGTAACCGATTCTAGGTGCATTGGCGCAGAAAAAAATGCCTGA
TGCGACGCTGCGCGTCTTATACTCCCACATATGCCAGATTCAGCAACGGATACGGCTTCCCCAACTTGCC
CACTTCCATACGTGTCCTCCTTACCAGAAATTTATCCTTAAGATCGTTTAAACTCGACTCTGGCTCTATC
GAATCTCCGTCGTTTCGAGCTTACGCGAACAGCCGTGGCGCTCATTTGCTCGTCGGGCATCGAATCTCGT
CAGCTATCGTCAGCTTACCTTTTTGGCAGCGATCGCGGCTCCCGACATCTTGGACCATTAGCTCCACAGG
TATCTTCTTCCCTCTAGTGGTCATAACAGCAGCTTCAGCTACCTCTCAATTCAAAAAACCCCTCAAGACC
CGTTTAGAGGCCCCAAGGGGTTATGCTATCAATCGTTGCGTTACACACACAAAAAACCAACACACATCCA
TCTTCGATGGATAGCGATTTTATTATCTAACTGCTGATCGAGTGTAGCCAGATCTAGTAATCAATTACGG
GGTCATTAGTTCATAGCCCATATATGGAGTTCCGCGTTACATAACTTACGGTAAATGGCCCGCCTGGCTG
ACCGCCCAACGACCCCCGCCCATTGACGTCAATAATGACGTATGTTCCCATAGTAACGCCAATAGGGACT
TTCCATTGACGTCAATGGGTGGAGTATTTACGGTAAACTGCCCACTTGGCAGTACATCAAGTGTATCATA
TGCCAAGTACGCCCCCTATTGACGTCAATGACGGTAAATGGCCCGCCTGGCATTATGCCCAGTACATGAC
CTTATGGGACTTTCCTACTTGGCAGTACATCTACGTATTAGTCATCGCTATTACCATGCTGATGCGGTTT
TGGCAGTACATCAATGGGCGTGGATAGCGGTTTGACTCACGGGGATTTCCAAGTCTCCACCCCATTGACG
TCAATGGGAGTTTGTTTTGGCACCAAAATCAACGGGACTTTCCAAAATGTCGTAACAACTCCGCCCCATT
GACGCAAATGGGCGGTAGGCGTGTACGGTGGGAGGTCTATATAAGCAGAGCTGGTTTAGTGAACCGTCAG
ATCAGATCTTTGTCGATCCTACCATCCACTCGACACACCCGCCAGCGGCCGC
